Addgene plasmid #8614: pSaI14
Depositing lab: Robert Hartley. Depositing organization: National Institute of Diabetes & Digestive & Kidney Diseases (NIDDK). Publication: Isolation and purification of two novel streptomycete RNase inhibitors, SaI14 and SaI20, and cloning, sequencing, and expression in Escherichia coli of the gene coding for SaI14. Krajcikova D, Hartley RW, Sevcik J. J Bacteriol 1998 Mar;180(6):1582-5. PubMed 9515932.
Backbone
  Vector backbone: pTrc99A
  Backbone size w/o insert (bp): 4125
  Vector type: Bacterial Expression
Growth in bacteria
  Bacterial resistance: Ampicillin, 100 μg/mL
  Growth temperature: 37°C
  Growth strain: DH5alpha
  Copy number: High Copy
Gene/Insert
  Gene/Insert name: Ribonuclease inhibitor SaI14
  Species: Streptomyces aureofaciens, Strain R8/26
  Insert size (bp): 381
  Mutation: N terminal threonine changed to alanine
  GenBank ID: AF020428
  Cloning method: Restriction Enzyme; 5′ cloning site NcoI (not destroyed); 3′ cloning site HindIII (not destroyed)
  Sequencing primers: 5′ na
Terms and licenses: Academic/Nonprofit Terms; Industry Terms: Not Available to Industry
Depositor comments: Production plasmid for ribonuclease inhibitor and barstar homolog SaI14 from S. aureofaciens. The gene is carried between the Nco1 and HindIII sites of pTrc99A (Genbank #M22744). Structural gene from S. aureofaciens strain R8/26. N-terminal threonine of the wild type changed to alanine.
How to cite: pSaI14 was a gift from Robert Hartley (Addgene plasmid # 8614 ; http://n2t.net/addgene:8614 ; RRID:Addgene_8614)
