[The description below was written by a language model from this plasmid's Addgene catalogue record.]
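Description:
pSaI14 is a bacterial expression plasmid built on the pTrc99A backbone (about 4.1 kb without insert) for producing the ribonuclease inhibitor SaI14 in Escherichia coli. It is maintained as a high-copy plasmid under ampicillin selection. The record gives no feature table, so the backbone elements are not itemised. However, pTrc99A is a well-known vector whose cloning site lies downstream of the hybrid trp/lac (trc) promoter. It also carries a lacIq repressor gene that makes expression IPTG-inducible, rrnB transcription terminators, a pBR322-type origin of replication and the beta-lactamase gene.

The insert is a 381 bp structural gene from Streptomyces aureofaciens strain R8/26, cloned between the NcoI and HindIII sites of the vector, both of which remain intact. In pTrc99A the NcoI site overlaps the start codon, so a gene inserted there is normally translated directly from the vector's ribosome-binding site. No tags or fusion partners are recorded. The encoded protein differs from the wild type in one respect: its N-terminal threonine has been changed to alanine. The record does not state why this substitution was made.

SaI14 is described as a homolog of barstar, the intracellular inhibitor of the Bacillus ribonuclease barnase, and is one of two streptomycete RNase inhibitors isolated in the associated study. The depositor calls this a production plasmid. Its purpose is therefore overexpression of recombinant SaI14 in E. coli to supply protein for purification and for studying RNase–inhibitor interactions.
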