>Addgene plasmid #8614 | pSaI14 | addgene partial sequence | sequence record 17294 | 8614 with pTrcHis-rev
CAAGCTTGGGAGGCCGCCGGGGAGCGTCAGGCCAGGCGGAGGCCGCCCGGGTGGCGCTCCTCGATGATGT
CGACCAGCCAGTCGAAGACCGTCGGCCCCTTGCCGGCCCGGGCGGCGGCCAGTTCGGCCGCGACCTGCTC
GCGGTTGGTGGGGTGGACCCTGGCGAGCCGCAGCTCCAGCTGCCGGACGGTCTCCGGGCAGCCGAGCCGG
CGGCGGGACAGCTCGTGGTGGCGCCACTCGATGACGTAGTCGCCGTCGTCCGGCGTGCCGTAGCCGCCGC
CCAGGCAGTCGGCGAAGGCGTCCAGGTTGTGGCCGAAGTAGCCGTCGACGCCGATCGCCTGCCCGACCAC
GTCCCAGAAGTCCTCCAGGGTGTCGATCTCGAAGCCGTCGATCACATAAGTCACAGCCATGGTCTGTTTC
CTGTGTGAAATTGTTATCCGCTCACAATTCCACACATTATACGAGCCGGATGATTAATTGTCAACAGCTC
ATTTCAGAATATTTGCCAGAACCGTTATGATGTCGGCGCA
